>Addgene plasmid #222502 | TRE3GV-SpdCas9-Dnmt3A/3L-WT | addgene full sequence | sequence record 441221 | Addgene NGS Result
GCCAGCAAAAGGCCAGGAACCGTAAAAAGGCCGCGTTGCTGGCGTTTTTCCATAGGCTCCGCCCCCCTGA
CGAGCATCACAAAAATCGACGCTCAAGTCAGAGGTGGCGAAACCCGACAGGACTATAAAGATACCAGGCG
TTTCCCCCTGGAAGCTCCCTCGTGCGCTCTCCTGTTCCGACCCTGCCGCTTACCGGATACCTGTCCGCCT
TTCTCCCTTCGGGAAGCGTGGCGCTTTCTCATAGCTCACGCTGTAGGTATCTCAGTTCGGTGTAGGTCGT
TCGCTCCAAGCTGGGCTGTGTGCACGAACCCCCCGTTCAGCCCGACCGCTGCGCCTTATCCGGTAACTAT
CGTCTTGAGTCCAACCCGGTAAGACACGACTTATCGCCACTGGCAGCAGCCACTGGTAACAGGATTAGCA
GAGCGAGGTATGTAGGCGGTGCTACAGAGTTCTTGAAGTGGTGGCCTAACTACGGCTACACTAGAAGAAC
AGTATTTGGTATCTGCGCTCTGCTGAAGCCAGTTACCTTCGGAAAAAGAGTTGGTAGCTCTTGATCCGGC
AAACAAACCACCGCTGGTAGCGGTGGTTTTTTTGTTTGCAAGCAGCAGATTACGCGCAGAAAAAAAGGAT
CTCAAGAAGATCCTTTGATCTTTTCTACGGGGTCTGACGCTCAGTGGAACGAAAACTCACGTTAAGGGAT
TTTGGTCATGAGATTATCAAAAAGGATCTTCACCTAGATCCTTTTAAATTAAAAATGAAGTTTTAAATCA
ATCTAAAGTATATATGAGTAAACTTGGTCTGACAGTTACCAATGCTTAATCAGTGAGGCACCTATCTCAG
CGATCTGTCTATTTCGTTCATCCATAGTTGCCTGACTCCCCGTCGTGTAGATAACTACGATACGGGAGGG
CTTACCATCTGGCCCCAGTGCTGCAATGATACCGCGAGACCCACGCTCACCGGCTCCAGATTTATCAGCA
ATAAACCAGCCAGCCGGAAGGGCCGAGCGCAGAAGTGGTCCTGCAACTTTATCCGCCTCCATCCAGTCTA
TTAATTGTTGCCGGGAAGCTAGAGTAAGTAGTTCGCCAGTTAATAGTTTGCGCAACGTTGTTGCCATTGC
TACAGGCATCGTGGTGTCACGCTCGTCGTTTGGTATGGCTTCATTCAGCTCCGGTTCCCAACGATCAAGG
CGAGTTACATGATCCCCCATGTTGTGCAAAAAAGCGGTTAGCTCCTTCGGTCCTCCGATCGTTGTCAGAA
GTAAGTTGGCCGCAGTGTTATCACTCATGGTTATGGCAGCACTGCATAATTCTCTTACTGTCATGCCATC
CGTAAGATGCTTTTCTGTGACTGGTGAGTACTCAACCAAGTCATTCTGAGAATAGTGTATGCGGCGACCG
AGTTGCTCTTGCCCGGCGTCAATACGGGATAATACCGCGCCACATAGCAGAACTTTAAAAGTGCTCATCA
TTGGAAAACGTTCTTCGGGGCGAAAACTCTCAAGGATCTTACCGCTGTTGAGATCCAGTTCGATGTAACC
CACTCGTGCACCCAACTGATCTTCAGCATCTTTTACTTTCACCAGCGTTTCTGGGTGAGCAAAAACAGGA
AGGCAAAATGCCGCAAAAAAGGGAATAAGGGCGACACGGAAATGTTGAATACTCATACTCTTCCTTTTTC
AATATTATTGAAGCATTTATCAGGGTTATTGTCTCATGAGCGGATACATATTTGAATGTATTTAGAAAAA
TAAACAAATAGGGGTTCCGCGCACATTTCCCCGAAAAGTGCCACCTGACGTCGACGGATCGGGAGATCTC
CCGATCCCCTATGGTGCACTCTCAGTACAATCTGCTCTGATGCCGCATAGTTAAGCCAGTATCTGCTCCC
TGCTTGTGTGTTGGAGGTCGCTGAGTAGTGCGCGAGCAAAATTTAAGCTACAACAAGGCAAGGCTTGACC
GACAATTGCATGAAGAATCTGCTTAGGGTTAGGCGTTTTGCGCTGCTTCGCGATGTACGGGCCAGATATA
CGCGTTGACATTGATTATTGACTAGTTATTAATAGTAATCAATTACGGGGTCATTAGTTCATAGCCCATA
TATGGAGTTCCGCGTTACATAACTTACGGTAAATGGCCCGCCTGGCTGACCGCCCAACGACCCCCGCCCA
TTGACGTCAATAATGACGTATGTTCCCATAGTAACGCCAATAGGGACTTTCCATTGACGTCAATGGGTGG
AGTATTTACGGTAAACTGCCCACTTGGCAGTACATCAAGTGTATCATATGCCAAGTACGCCCCCTATTGA
CGTCAATGACGGTAAATGGCCCGCCTGGCATTATGCCCAGTACATGACCTTATGGGACTTTCCTACTTGG
CAGTACATCTACGTATTAGTCATCGCTATTACCATGGTGATGCGGTTTTGGCAGTACATCAATGGGCGTG
GATAGCGGTTTGACTCACGGGGATTTCCAAGTCTCCACCCCATTGACGTCAATGGGAGTTTGTTTTGGCA
CCAAAATCAACGGGACTTTCCAAAATGTCGTAACAACTCCGCCCCATTGACGCAAATGGGCGGTAGGCGT
GTACGGTGGGAGGTCTATATAAGCAGCGCGTTTTGCCTGTACTGGGTCTCTCTGGTTAGACCAGATCTGA
GCCTGGGAGCTCTCTGGCTAACTAGGGAACCCACTGCTTAAGCCTCAATAAAGCTTGCCTTGAGTGCTTC
AAGTAGTGTGTGCCCGTCTGTTGTGTGACTCTGGTAACTAGAGATCCCTCAGACCCTTTTAGTCAGTGTG
GAAAATCTCTAGCAGTGGCGCCCGAACAGGGACTTGAAAGCGAAAGGGAAACCAGAGGAGCTCTCTCGAC
GCAGGACTCGGCTTGCTGAAGCGCGCACGGCAAGAGGCGAGGGGCGGCGACTGGTGAGTACGCCAAAAAT
TTTGACTAGCGGAGGCTAGAAGGAGAGAGATGGGTGCGAGAGCGTCAGTATTAAGCGGGGGAGAATTAGA
TCGCGATGGGAAAAAATTCGGTTAAGGCCAGGGGGAAAGAAAAAATATAAATTAAAACATATAGTATGGG
CAAGCAGGGAGCTAGAACGATTCGCAGTTAATCCTGGCCTGTTAGAAACATCAGAAGGCTGTAGACAAAT
ACTGGGACAGCTACAACCATCCCTTCAGACAGGATCAGAAGAACTTAGATCATTATATAATACAGTAGCA
ACCCTCTATTGTGTGCATCAAAGGATAGAGATAAAAGACACCAAGGAAGCTTTAGACAAGATAGAGGAAG
AGCAAAACAAAAGTAAGACCACCGCACAGCAAGCGGCCGCTGATCTTCAGACCTGGAGGAGGAGATATGA
GGGACAATTGGAGAAGTGAATTATATAAATATAAAGTAGTAAAAATTGAACCATTAGGAGTAGCACCCAC
CAAGGCAAAGAGAAGAGTGGTGCAGAGAGAAAAAAGAGCAGTGGGAATAGGAGCTTTGTTCCTTGGGTTC
TTGGGAGCAGCAGGAAGCACTATGGGCGCAGCGTCAATGACGCTGACGGTACAGGCCAGACAATTATTGT
CTGGTATAGTGCAGCAGCAGAACAATTTGCTGAGGGCTATTGAGGCGCAACAGCATCTGTTGCAACTCAC
AGTCTGGGGCATCAAGCAGCTCCAGGCAAGAATCCTGGCTGTGGAAAGATACCTAAAGGATCAACAGCTC
CTGGGGATTTGGGGTTGCTCTGGAAAACTCATTTGCACCACTGCTGTGCCTTGGAATGCTAGTTGGAGTA
ATAAATCTCTGGAACAGATTTGGAATCACACGACCTGGATGGAGTGGGACAGAGAAATTAACAATTACAC
AAGCTTAATACACTCCTTAATTGAAGAATCGCAAAACCAGCAAGAAAAGAATGAACAAGAATTATTGGAA
TTAGATAAATGGGCAAGTTTGTGGAATTGGTTTAACATAACAAATTGGCTGTGGTATATAAAATTATTCA
TAATGATAGTAGGAGGCTTGGTAGGTTTAAGAATAGTTTTTGCTGTACTTTCTATAGTGAATAGAGTTAG
GCAGGGATATTCACCATTATCGTTTCAGACCCACCTCCCAACCCCGAGGGGACCCGACAGGCCCGAAGGA
ATAGAAGAAGAAGGTGGAGAGAGAGACAGAGACAGATCCATTCGATTAGTGAACGGATCGGCACTGCGTG
CGCCAATTCTGCAGACAAATGGCAGTATTCATCCACAATTTTAAAAGAAAAGGGGGGATTGGGGGGTACA
GTGCAGGGGAAAGAATAGTAGACATAATAGCAACAGACATACAAACTAAAGAATTACAAAAACAAATTAC
AAAAATTCAAAATTTTCGGGTTTATTACAGGGACAGCAGAGATCCAGTTTGGTTAATTAAGGTACCGCTA
GCATCGATATTAAGGCTTATGCGATGAGGCCCTTTCGTCTTCACTCGAGTTTACTCCCTATCAGTGATAG
AGAACGTATGAAGAGTTTACTCCCTATCAGTGATAGAGAACGTATGCAGACTTTACTCCCTATCAGTGAT
AGAGAACGTATAAGGAGTTTACTCCCTATCAGTGATAGAGAACGTATGACCAGTTTACTCCCTATCAGTG
ATAGAGAACGTATCTACAGTTTACTCCCTATCAGTGATAGAGAACGTATATCCAGTTTACTCCCTATCAG
TGATAGAGAACGTATGTCGAGGTAGGCGTGTACGGTGGGCGCCTATAAAAGCAGAGCTCGTTTAGTGAAC
CGTCAGATCGCCTGGAGCAATTCCACAACACTTTTGTCTTATACTTTGGAGAATTGCTAGCGCCACCATG
GACAAGAAGTACAGCATCGGCCTGGCCATCGGCACCAACTCTGTGGGCTGGGCCGTGATCACCGACGAGT
ACAAGGTGCCCAGCAAGAAATTCAAGGTGCTGGGCAACACCGACCGGCACAGCATCAAGAAGAACCTGAT
CGGAGCCCTGCTGTTCGACAGCGGCGAAACAGCCGAGGCCACCCGGCTGAAGAGAACCGCCAGAAGAAGA
TACACCAGACGGAAGAACCGGATCTGCTATCTGCAAGAGATCTTCAGCAACGAGATGGCCAAGGTGGACG
ACAGCTTCTTCCACAGACTGGAAGAGTCCTTCCTGGTGGAAGAGGATAAGAAGCACGAGCGGCACCCCAT
CTTCGGCAACATCGTGGACGAGGTGGCCTACCACGAGAAGTACCCCACCATCTACCACCTGAGAAAGAAA
CTGGTGGACAGCACCGACAAGGCCGACCTGCGGCTGATCTATCTGGCCCTGGCCCACATGATCAAGTTCC
GGGGCCACTTCCTGATCGAGGGCGACCTGAACCCCGACAACAGCGACGTGGACAAGCTGTTCATCCAGCT
GGTGCAGACCTACAACCAGCTGTTCGAGGAAAACCCCATCAACGCCAGCGGCGTGGACGCCAAGGCCATC
CTGTCTGCCAGACTGAGCAAGAGCAGACGGCTGGAAAATCTGATCGCCCAGCTGCCCGGCGAGAAGAAGA
ATGGCCTGTTCGGAAACCTGATTGCCCTGAGCCTGGGCCTGACCCCCAACTTCAAGAGCAACTTCGACCT
GGCCGAGGATGCCAAACTGCAGCTGAGCAAGGACACCTACGACGACGACCTGGACAACCTGCTGGCCCAG
ATCGGCGACCAGTACGCCGACCTGTTTCTGGCCGCCAAGAACCTGTCCGACGCCATCCTGCTGAGCGACA
TCCTGAGAGTGAACACCGAGATCACCAAGGCCCCCCTGAGCGCCTCTATGATCAAGAGATACGACGAGCA
CCACCAGGACCTGACCCTGCTGAAAGCTCTCGTGCGGCAGCAGCTGCCTGAGAAGTACAAAGAGATTTTC
TTCGACCAGAGCAAGAACGGCTACGCCGGCTACATTGACGGCGGAGCCAGCCAGGAAGAGTTCTACAAGT
TCATCAAGCCCATCCTGGAAAAGATGGACGGCACCGAGGAACTGCTCGTGAAGCTGAACAGAGAGGACCT
GCTGCGGAAGCAGCGGACCTTCGACAACGGCAGCATCCCCCACCAGATCCACCTGGGAGAGCTGCACGCC
ATTCTGCGGCGGCAGGAAGATTTTTACCCATTCCTGAAGGACAACCGGGAAAAGATCGAGAAGATCCTGA
CCTTCCGCATCCCCTACTACGTGGGCCCTCTGGCCAGGGGAAACAGCAGATTCGCCTGGATGACCAGAAA
GAGCGAGGAAACCATCACCCCCTGGAACTTCGAGGAAGTGGTGGACAAGGGCGCTTCCGCCCAGAGCTTC
ATCGAGCGGATGACCAACTTCGATAAGAACCTGCCCAACGAGAAGGTGCTGCCCAAGCACAGCCTGCTGT
ACGAGTACTTCACCGTGTATAACGAGCTGACCAAAGTGAAATACGTGACCGAGGGAATGAGAAAGCCCGC
CTTCCTGAGCGGCGAGCAGAAAAAGGCCATCGTGGACCTGCTGTTCAAGACCAACCGGAAAGTGACCGTG
AAGCAGCTGAAAGAGGACTACTTCAAGAAAATCGAGTGCTTCGACTCCGTGGAAATCTCCGGCGTGGAAG
ATCGGTTCAACGCCTCCCTGGGCACATACCACGATCTGCTGAAAATTATCAAGGACAAGGACTTCCTGGA
CAATGAGGAAAACGAGGACATTCTGGAAGATATCGTGCTGACCCTGACACTGTTTGAGGACAGAGAGATG
ATCGAGGAACGGCTGAAAACCTATGCCCACCTGTTCGACGACAAAGTGATGAAGCAGCTGAAGCGGCGGA
GATACACCGGCTGGGGCAGGCTGAGCCGGAAGCTGATCAACGGCATCCGGGACAAGCAGTCCGGCAAGAC
AATCCTGGATTTCCTGAAGTCCGACGGCTTCGCCAACAGAAACTTCATGCAGCTGATCCACGACGACAGC
CTGACCTTTAAAGAGGACATCCAGAAAGCCCAGGTGTCCGGCCAGGGCGATAGCCTGCACGAGCACATTG
CCAATCTGGCCGGCAGCCCCGCCATTAAGAAGGGCATCCTGCAGACAGTGAAGGTGGTGGACGAGCTCGT
GAAAGTGATGGGCCGGCACAAGCCCGAGAACATCGTGATCGAAATGGCCAGAGAGAACCAGACCACCCAG
AAGGGACAGAAGAACAGCCGCGAGAGAATGAAGCGGATCGAAGAGGGCATCAAAGAGCTGGGCAGCCAGA
TCCTGAAAGAACACCCCGTGGAAAACACCCAGCTGCAGAACGAGAAGCTGTACCTGTACTACCTGCAGAA
TGGGCGGGATATGTACGTGGACCAGGAACTGGACATCAACCGGCTGTCCGACTACGATGTGGACGCCATC
GTGCCTCAGAGCTTTCTGAAGGACGACTCCATCGACAACAAGGTGCTGACCAGAAGCGACAAGAACCGGG
GCAAGAGCGACAACGTGCCCTCCGAAGAGGTCGTGAAGAAGATGAAGAACTACTGGCGGCAGCTGCTGAA
CGCCAAGCTGATTACCCAGAGAAAGTTCGACAATCTGACCAAGGCCGAGAGAGGCGGCCTGAGCGAACTG
GATAAGGCCGGCTTCATCAAGAGACAGCTGGTGGAAACCCGGCAGATCACAAAGCACGTGGCACAGATCC
TGGACTCCCGGATGAACACTAAGTACGACGAGAATGACAAGCTGATCCGGGAAGTGAAAGTGATCACCCT
GAAGTCCAAGCTGGTGTCCGATTTCCGGAAGGATTTCCAGTTTTACAAAGTGCGCGAGATCAACAACTAC
CACCACGCCCACGACGCCTACCTGAACGCCGTCGTGGGAACCGCCCTGATCAAAAAGTACCCTAAGCTGG
AAAGCGAGTTCGTGTACGGCGACTACAAGGTGTACGACGTGCGGAAGATGATCGCCAAGAGCGAGCAGGA
AATCGGCAAGGCTACCGCCAAGTACTTCTTCTACAGCAACATCATGAACTTTTTCAAGACCGAGATTACC
CTGGCCAACGGCGAGATCCGGAAGCGGCCTCTGATCGAGACAAACGGCGAAACCGGGGAGATCGTGTGGG
ATAAGGGCCGGGATTTTGCCACCGTGCGGAAAGTGCTGAGCATGCCCCAAGTGAATATCGTGAAAAAGAC
CGAGGTGCAGACAGGCGGCTTCAGCAAAGAGTCTATCCTGCCCAAGAGGAACAGCGATAAGCTGATCGCC
AGAAAGAAGGACTGGGACCCTAAGAAGTACGGCGGCTTCGACAGCCCCACCGTGGCCTATTCTGTGCTGG
TGGTGGCCAAAGTGGAAAAGGGCAAGTCCAAGAAACTGAAGAGTGTGAAAGAGCTGCTGGGGATCACCAT
CATGGAAAGAAGCAGCTTCGAGAAGAATCCCATCGACTTTCTGGAAGCCAAGGGCTACAAAGAAGTGAAA
AAGGACCTGATCATCAAGCTGCCTAAGTACTCCCTGTTCGAGCTGGAAAACGGCCGGAAGAGAATGCTGG
CCTCTGCCGGCGAACTGCAGAAGGGAAACGAACTGGCCCTGCCCTCCAAATATGTGAACTTCCTGTACCT
GGCCAGCCACTATGAGAAGCTGAAGGGCTCCCCCGAGGATAATGAGCAGAAACAGCTGTTTGTGGAACAG
CACAAGCACTACCTGGACGAGATCATCGAGCAGATCAGCGAGTTCTCCAAGAGAGTGATCCTGGCCGACG
CTAATCTGGACAAAGTGCTGTCCGCCTACAACAAGCACCGGGATAAGCCCATCAGAGAGCAGGCCGAGAA
TATCATCCACCTGTTTACCCTGACCAATCTGGGAGCCCCTGCCGCCTTCAAGTACTTTGACACCACCATC
GACCGGAAGAGGTACACCAGCACCAAAGAGGTGCTGGACGCCACCCTGATCCACCAGAGCATCACCGGCC
TGTACGAGACACGGATCGACCTGTCTCAGCTGGGAGGCGACAAGCGACCTGCCGCCACAAAGAAGGCTGG
ACAGGCTAAGAAGAAGAAAGGAAGCATGAACCATGACCAGGAATTTGACCCCCCAAAGGTTTACCCACCT
GTGCCAGCTGAGAAGAGGAAGCCCATCCGCGTGCTGTCTCTCTTTGATGGGATTGCTACAGGGCTCCTGG
TGCTGAAGGACCTGGGCATCCAAGTGGACCGCTACATTGCCTCCGAGGTGTGTGAGGACTCCATCACGGT
GGGCATGGTGCGGCACCAGGGAAAGATCATGTACGTCGGGGACGTCCGCAGCGTCACACAGAAGCATATC
CAGGAGTGGGGCCCATTCGACCTGGTGATTGGAGGCAGTCCCTGCAATGACCTCTCCATTGTCAACCCTG
CCCGCAAGGGACTTTATGAGGGTACTGGCCGCCTCTTCTTTGAGTTCTACCGCCTCCTGCATGATGCGCG
GCCCAAGGAGGGAGATGATCGCCCCTTCTTCTGGCTCTTTGAGAATGTGGTGGCCATGGGCGTTAGTGAC
AAGAGGGACATCTCGCGATTTCTTGAGTCTAACCCCGTGATGATTGACGCCAAAGAAGTGTCTGCTGCAC
ACAGGGCCCGTTACTTCTGGGGTAACCTTCCTGGCATGAACAGGCCTTTGGCATCCACTGTGAATGATAA
GCTGGAGCTGCAAGAGTGTCTGGAGCACGGCAGAATAGCCAAGTTCAGCAAAGTGAGGACCATTACCACC
AGGTCAAACTCTATAAAGCAGGGCAAAGACCAGCATTTCCCCGTCTTCATGAACGAGAAGGAGGACATCC
TGTGGTGCACTGAAATGGAAAGGGTGTTTGGCTTCCCCGTCCACTACACAGACGTCTCCAACATGAGCCG
CTTGGCGAGGCAGAGACTGCTGGGCCGATCGTGGAGCGTGCCGGTCATCCGCCACCTCTTCGCTCCGCTG
AAGGAATATTTTGCTTGTGTGTCTAGCGGCAATAGTAACGCTAACAGCCGCGGGCCGAGCTTCAGCAGCG
GCCTGGTGCCGTTAAGCTTGCGCGGCAGCCATATGGGCCCTATGGAGATATACAAGACAGTGTCTGCATG
GAAGAGACAGCCAGTGCGGGTACTGAGCCTTTTTAGAAATATTGATAAAGTACTAAAGAGTTTGGGCTTT
TTAGAAAGCGGTTCTGGTTCTGGGGGAGGAACGCTGAAGTACGTGGAAGATGTCACAAATGTCGTGAGGA
GAGACGTGGAGAAATGGGGCCCCTTTGACCTGGTGTACGGCTCGACGCAGCCCCTAGGCAGCTCCTGTGA
TCGCTGTCCCGGCTGGTACATGTTCCAGTTCCACCGGATCCTGCAGTATGCGCTGCCTCGCCAGGAGAGT
CAGCGGCCCTTCTTCTGGATATTCATGGACAATCTGCTGCTGACTGAGGATGACCAAGAGACAACTACCC
GCTTCCTTCAGACAGAGGCTGTGACCCTCCAGGATGTCCGTGGCAGGGACTACCAGAATGCTATGCGGGT
GTGGAGCAACATTCCAGGGCTGAAGAGCAAGCATGCGCCCCTGACCCCAAAGGAAGAAGAGTATCTGCAA
GCCCAAGTCAGAAGCAGGAGCAAGCTGGACGCCCCGAAAGTTGACCTCCTGGTGAAGAACTGCCTTCTCC
CGCTGAGAGAGTACTTCAAGTATTTTTCTCAAAACTCACTTCCTCTTGCTGGATCCGATTACAAAGACGA
TGACGATAAGGGATCTTGATCATCTCAACACTGACTTGAGGATCCATAACTTCGTATAGCATACATTATA
CGAAGTTATGGGGTTGGGGTTGCGCCTTTTCCAAGGCAGCCCTGGGTTTGCGCAGGGACGCGGCTGCTCT
GGGCGTGGTTCCGGGAAACGCAGCGGCGCCGACCCTGGGTCTCGCACATTCTTCACGTCCGTTCGCAGCG
TCACCCGGATCTTCGCCGCTACCCTTGTGGGCCCCCCGGCGACGCTTCCTGCTCCGCCCCTAAGTCGGGA
AGGTTCCTTGCGGTTCGCGGCGTGCCGGACGTGACAAACGGAAGCCGCACGTCTCACTAGTACCCTCGCA
GACGGACAGCGCCAGGGAGCAATGGCAGCGCGCCGACCGCGATGGGCTGTGGCCAATAGCGGCTGCTCAG
CAGGGCGCGCCGAGAGCAGCGGCCGGGAAGGGGCGGTGCGGGAGGCGGGGTGTGGGGCGGTAGTGTGGGC
CCTGTTCCTGCCCGCGCGGTGTTCCGCATTCTGCAAGCCTCCGGAGCGCACGTCGGCAGTCGGCTCCCTC
GTTGACCGAATCACCGACCTCTCTCCCCAGCAAGCCACCATGGTTAGCAAGGGCGAGGAGGATAACATGG
CCATCATCAAGGAGTTCATGCGCTTCAAGGTGCACATGGAGGGCTCCGTGAACGGCCACGAGTTCGAGAT
CGAGGGCGAGGGCGAGGGCCGCCCCTACGAGGGCACCCAGACCGCCAAGCTGAAGGTGACCAAGGGTGGC
CCCCTGCCCTTCGCCTGGGACATCCTGTCCCCTCAGTTCATGTACGGCTCCAAGGCCTACGTGAAGCACC
CCGCCGACATCCCCGACTACTTGAAGCTGTCCTTCCCCGAGGGCTTCAAGTGGGAGCGCGTGATGAACTT
CGAGGACGGCGGCGTGGTGACCGTGACCCAGGACTCCTCCCTGCAGGACGGCGAGTTCATCTACAAGGTG
AAGCTGCGCGGCACCAACTTCCCCTCCGACGGCCCCGTAATGCAGAAGAAGACCATGGGCTGGGAGGCCT
CCTCCGAGCGGATGTACCCCGAGGACGGCGCCCTGAAGGGCGAGATCAAGCAGAGGCTGAAGCTGAAGGA
CGGCGGCCACTACGACGCTGAGGTCAAGACCACCTACAAGGCCAAGAAGCCCGTGCAGCTGCCCGGCGCC
TACAACGTCAACATCAAGTTGGACATCACCTCCCACAACGAGGACTACACCATCGTGGAACAGTACGAAC
GCGCCGAGGGCCGCCACTCCACCGGCGGCATGGACGAGCTGTACAAGTAGGAATTCACTCGAGGACAATC
AACCTCTGGATTACAAAATTTGTGAAAGATTGACTGGTATTCTTAACTATGTTGCTCCTTTTACGCTATG
TGGATACGCTGCTTTAATGCCTTTGTATCATGCTATTGCTTCCCGTATGGCTTTCATTTTCTCCTCCTTG
TATAAATCCTGGTTGCTGTCTCTTTATGAGGAGTTGTGGCCCGTTGTCAGGCAACGTGGCGTGGTGTGCA
CTGTGTTTGCTGACGCAACCCCCACTGGTTGGGGCATTGCCACCACCTGTCAGCTCCTTTCCGGGACTTT
CGCTTTCCCCCTCCCTATTGCCACGGCGGAACTCATCGCCGCCTGCCTTGCCCGCTGCTGGACAGGGGCT
CGGCTGTTGGGCACTGACAATTCCGTGGTGTTGTCGGGGAAATCATCGTCCTTTCCTTGGCTGCTCGCCT
GTGTTGCCACCTGGATTCTGCGCGGGACGTCCTTCTGCTACGTCCCTTCGGCCCTCAATCCAGCGGACCT
TCCTTCCCGCGGCCTGCTGCCGGCTCTGCGGCCTCTTCCGCGTCTTCGCCTTCGCCCTCAGACGAGTCGG
ATCTCCCTTTGGGCCGCCTCCCCGCGTCGACTTTAAGACCAATGACTTACAAGGCAGCTGTAGATCTTAG
CCACTTTTTAAAAGAAAAGGGGGGACTGGAAGGGCTAATTCACTCCCAACGAAGACAAGATCTGCTTTTT
GCTTGTACTGGGTCTCTCTGGTTAGACCAGATCTGAGCCTGGGAGCTCTCTGGCTAACTAGGGAACCCAC
TGCTTAAGCCTCAATAAAGCTTGCCTTGAGTGCTTCAAGTAGTGTGTGCCCGTCTGTTGTGTGACTCTGG
TAACTAGAGATCCCTCAGACCCTTTTAGTCAGTGTGGAAAATCTCTAGCAGGGCCCGTTTAAACCCGCTG
ATCAGCCTCGACTGTGCCTTCTAGTTGCCAGCCATCTGTTGTTTGCCCCTCCCCCGTGCCTTCCTTGACC
CTGGAAGGTGCCACTCCCACTGTCCTTTCCTAATAAAATGAGGAAATTGCATCGCATTGTCTGAGTAGGT
GTCATTCTATTCTGGGGGGTGGGGTGGGGCAGGACAGCAAGGGGGAGGATTGGGAAGACAATAGCAGGCA
TGCTGGGGATGCGGTGGGCTCTATGGCTTCTGAGGCGGAAAGAACCAGCTGGGGCTCTAGGGGGTATCCC
C
[124 nt withheld, positions 13162-13285]
C
[91 nt withheld, positions 13287-13377]
A
[49 nt withheld, positions 13379-13427]
CCTTTGACGTTGGAGTCCACGTTCTTT
[37 nt withheld, positions 13455-13491]
ACCCTATCTCGGTCTATTCTTTTGATTTATAAGGGATTTTGCCGATTTCGGCCTATTGGTTAAAAAATGA
GCTGATTTAACAAAAATTTAACGCGAATTAATTCTGTGGAATGTGTGTCAGTTAGGGTGTGGAAAGTCCC
CAGGCTCCCCAGCAGGCAGAAGTATGCAAAGCATGCATCTCAATTAGTCAGCAACCAGGTGTGGAAAGTC
CCCAGGCTCCCCAGCAGGCAGAAGTATGCAAAGCATGCATCTCAATTAGTCAGCAACCATAGTCCCGCCC
CTAACTCCGCCCATCCCGCCCCTAACTCCGCCCAGTTCCGCCCATTCTCCGCCCCATGGCTGACTAATTT
TTTTTATTTATGCAGAGGCCGAGGCCGCCTCTGCCTCTGAGCTATTCCAGAAGTAGTGAGGAGGCTTTTT
TGGAGGCCTAGGCTTTTGCAAAAAGCTCCCGGGAGCTTGTATATCCATTTTCGGATCTGATCAGCACGTG
TTGACAATTAATCATCGGCATAGTATATCGGCATAGTATAATACGACAAGGTGAGGAACTAAACCATGGC
CAAGTTGACCAGTGCCGTTCCGGTGCTCACCGCGCGCGACGTCGCCGGAGCGGTCGAGTTCTGGACCGAC
CGGCTCGGGTTCTCCCGGGACTTCGTGGAGGACGACTTCGCCGGTGTGGTCCGGGACGACGTGACCCTGT
TCATCAGCGCGGTCCAGGACCAGGTGGTGCCGGACAACACCCTGGCCTGGGTGTGGGTGCGCGGCCTGGA
CGAGCTGTACGCCGAGTGGTCGGAGGTCGTGTCCACGAACTTCCGGGACGCCTCCGGGCCGGCCATGACC
GAGATCGGCGAGCAGCCGTGGGGGCGGGAGTTCGCCCTGCGCGACCCGGCCGGCAACTGCGTGCACTTCG
TGGCCGAGGAGCAGGACTGACACGTGCTACGAGATTTCGATTCCACCGCCGCCTTCTATGAAAGGTTGGG
CTTCGGAATCGTTTTCCGGGACGCCGGCTGGATGATCCTCCAGCGCGGGGATCTCATGCTGGAGTTCTTC
GCCCACCCCAACTTGTTTATTGCAGCTTATAATGGTTACAAATAAAGCAATAGCATCACAAATTTCACAA
ATAAAGCATTTTTTTCACTGCATTCTAGTTGTGGTTTGTCCAAACTCATCAATGTATCTTATCATGTCTG
TATACCGTCGACCTCTAGCTAGAGCTTGGCGTAATCATGGTCATAGCTGTTTCCTGTGTGAAATTGTTAT
CCGCTCACAATTCCACACAACATACGAGCCGGAAGCATAAAGTGTAAAGCCTGGGGTGCCTAATGAGTGA
GCTAACTCACATTAATTGCGTTGCGCTCACTGCCCGCTTTCCAGTCGGGAAACCTGTCGTGCCAGCTGCA
TTAATGAATCGGCCAACGCGCGGGGAGAGGCGGTTTGCGTATTGGGCGCTCTTCCGCTTCCTCGCTCACT
GACTCGCTGCGCTCGGTCGTTCGGCTGCGGCGAGCGGTATCAGCTCACTCAAAGGCGGTAATACGGTTAT
CCACAGAATCAGGGGATAACGCAGGAAAGAACATGTGAGCAAAAG
Features (pLannotate 1.2.2; 36 found; start..end, strand, type, name):
     47..635     -  rep_origin     ori: high-copy-number ColE1/pMB1/pBR322/pUC origin of replication
    806..1666    -  CDS            AmpR: β-lactamase; bla; confers resistance to ampicillin, carbenicillin, and related antibiotics
   1667..1771    -  promoter       AmpR promoter: bla
   1830..1882    -  misc_feature   bom (fragment): basis of mobility region from pBR322
   2037..2416    +  enhancer       CMV enhancer: human cytomegalovirus immediate early enhancer
   2417..2616    +  promoter       CMV promoter: human cytomegalovirus (CMV) immediate early promoter
   2634..2814    +  LTR            5' LTR (truncated): truncated 5' long terminal repeat (LTR) from HIV-1
   2861..2986    +  misc_feature   HIV-1 Ψ: packaging signal of human immunodeficiency virus type 1
   2970..3333    +  CDS            HIV-1 gag (fragment): gag protein from human immunodeficiency virus 1; gag
   3479..3712    +  misc_feature   RRE: The Rev response element (RRE) of HIV-1 allows for Rev-dependent mRNA export from the nucleus to the cytoplasm.
   4089..4189    +  CDS            Rev (fragment): human immunodeficiency virus 1 (HIV-1) Rev protein; rev; enhances nuclear export of unspliced and incompletely spliced viral mRNAs
   4239..4356    +  misc_feature   cPPT/CTS: central polypurine tract and central termination sequence of HIV-1
   4457..4806    +  promoter       TRE3GV promoter: 3rd-generation Tet-responsive promoter that can be activated by binding of Tet-On® 3G, optimized for retroviral and lentiviral vectors
   4831..6432    +  CDS            dCas9(N): N-terminal portion of catalytically inactive Streptococcus pyogenes dCas9 carrying the D10A mutation (Zetsche et al., 2015)
   6433..8931    +  CDS            Cas9(C): C-terminal portion of Streptococcus pyogenes Cas9 (Zetsche et al., 2015)
   8989..9891    +  CDS            Dnmt3a (fragment): DNM3A_MOUSE - Experimental evidence at protein level: Swiss-Prot protein existence level 1. Required for genome-wide de novo methylation and is essential for the establishment of DNA methylation patterns during development (PubMed:9662389, PubMed:11399089, PubMed:10555141, PubMed:11919202, PubMed:16567415, PubMed:17713477). DNA methylation is coordinated with methylation of histones (PubMed:9662389, PubMed:11399089, PubMed:10555141, PubMed:11919202, PubMed:16567415, PubMed:17713477). It modifies DNA in a non-processive manner and also methylates non-CpG sites (PubMed:9662389, PubMed:11399089,
   9976..10617   +  CDS            Dnmt3l (fragment): DNM3L_MOUSE - Experimental evidence at protein level: Swiss-Prot protein existence level 1. Catalytically inactive regulatory factor of DNA methyltransferases that can either promote or inhibit DNA methylation depending on the context (PubMed:11719692, PubMed:15318244, PubMed:15671018, PubMed:24074865). Essential for the function of DNMT3A and DNMT3B: activates DNMT3A and DNMT3B by binding to their catalytic domain (PubMed:15671018). Acts by accelerating the binding of DNA and S-adenosyl-L-methionine (AdoMet) to the methyltransferases and dissociates from the complex after DNA binding to the m
  10686..10719   +  protein_bind   loxP: Cre-mediated recombination occurs in the 8-bp core sequence (GCATACAT). Cre recombinase
  10720..11230   +  promoter       hPGK promoter: human phosphoglycerate kinase 1 promoter
  11240..11947   +  CDS            mCherry: mCherry is a basic (constitutively fluorescent) red fluorescent protein published in 2004, derived from Discosoma sp.. It is reported to be a very rapidly-maturing monomer with low acid sensitivity.
  11967..12555   +  misc_feature   WPRE: woodchuck hepatitis virus posttranscriptional regulatory element
  12606..12625   +  misc_feature   cPPT/CTS (fragment): central polypurine tract and central termination sequence of HIV-1
  12627..12860   +  LTR            3' LTR (ΔU3): self-inactivating 3' long terminal repeat (LTR) from HIV-1
  12892..13116   +  polyA_signal   bGH poly(A) signal: bovine growth hormone polyadenylation signal
  13120..13141   +  promoter       SV40 promoter (fragment): SV40 enhancer and early promoter
  13162..13590   +  rep_origin     f1 ori (sequence partly withheld): f1 bacteriophage origin of replication; arrow indicates direction of (+) strand synthesis
  13604..13933   +  promoter       SV40 promoter: SV40 enhancer and early promoter
  13981..14028   +  promoter       EM7 promoter: synthetic bacterial promoter&nbsp
  14047..14421   +  CDS            BleoR: antibiotic-binding protein; Sh ble from Streptoalloteichus hindustanus; confers resistance to bleomycin, phleomycin, and Zeocin™
  14431..14556   +  CDS            ble (fragment): BLE_KLEPN - Experimental evidence at protein level: Swiss-Prot protein existence level 1. Binding protein with a strong affinity to the bleomycin family of antibiotics. Binds to CL990; an antimitotic-antibiotic compound. From Klebsiella pneumoniae.
  14551..14672   +  polyA_signal   SV40 poly(A) signal: SV40 polyadenylation signal
  14743..14765   -  protein_bind   lac operator (fragment): The lac repressor binds to the lac operator to inhibit transcription in E. coli. This inhibition can be relieved by adding lactose or isopropyl-β-D-thiogalactopyranoside (IPTG). lac repressor encoded by lacI
  14769..14799   -  promoter       lac promoter: promoter for the E. coli lac operon
  14814..14835   -  protein_bind   CAP binding site: CAP binding activates transcription in the presence of cAMP. E. coli catabolite activator protein
  14848..14940   -  CDS            lacI (fragment): lac repressor; lacI; The lac repressor binds to the lac operator to inhibit transcription in E. coli. This inhibition can be relieved by adding lactose or isopropyl-β-D-thiogalactopyranoside (IPTG).
  14942..15075   -  rep_origin     RSF ori (fragment): Plasmids containing the RSF 1030 origin of replication can be propagated in E. coli cells that contain additional plasmids with compatible origins.
