[The description below was written by a language model from this plasmid's Addgene catalogue record and pLannotate feature annotations shown in this document.]
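Description:
TRE3GV-SpdCas9-Dnmt3A/3L-WT is a third-generation-style, self-inactivating lentiviral transfer plasmid of about 15.1 kb built on the LentiCRISPR v2 backbone for inducible epigenome editing in mammalian cells. It is maintained in E. coli at high copy through a ColE1/pUC-type origin with ampicillin selection. The backbone also carries an f1 origin and an SV40/EM7-driven bleomycin/Zeocin resistance cassette that lies outside the proviral region. The packaged genome is transcribed from a CMV enhancer/promoter fused to a truncated HIV-1 5' LTR. It contains the Ψ packaging signal, a gag fragment, the RRE for Rev-dependent export, the cPPT/CTS, a WPRE to boost transcript expression, and a ΔU3 3' LTR followed by a bGH polyadenylation signal.

The main payload is a human codon-optimized, catalytically dead S. pyogenes Cas9 (D10A and H840A). It is fused at its C-terminus to an engineered wild-type murine Dnmt3A–Dnmt3L module, with a C-terminal FLAG tag recorded in the catalogue entry. Dnmt3A supplies de novo DNA methyltransferase activity, and the catalytically inactive Dnmt3L portion stimulates it, so a guide RNA can direct methylation to a chosen locus. No guide RNA cassette is annotated, so the guide would have to be supplied separately. Expression comes from the TRE3GV promoter, a Tet-responsive element optimized for lentiviral vectors that requires a Tet-On 3G transactivator, which is also not annotated on this plasmid. Downstream, after a single loxP site whose purpose the record does not state, an hPGK promoter constitutively drives mCherry to mark transduced cells. The associated work used such constructs to compare the methylation and gene-silencing activities of designed dCas9 methyltransferases in human cell lines and primary T cells.
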