Addgene plasmid #222502: TRE3GV-SpdCas9-Dnmt3A/3L-WT
Purpose: Expresses TRE3GV promoter driven human codon optimized SpdCas9 directly fused to WT Dnmt3A/3L and hPGK promoter driven mCherry
Depositing lab: Isaac Hilton. Depositing organization: Rice University. Publication: Characterization of Rationally Designed CRISPR/Cas9-Based DNA Methyltransferases with Distinct Methyltransferase and Gene Silencing Activities in Human Cell Lines and Primary Human T Cells. Guerra-Resendez RS, Lydon SL, Ma AJ, Bedford GC, Reed DR, Kim S, Teran ER, Nishiguchi T, Escobar M, DiNardo AR, Hilton IB. ACS Synth Biol. 2025 Feb 3. doi: 10.1021/acssynbio.4c00569. PubMed 39898483.
Backbone
  Vector backbone: LentiCRISPR v2
  Vector type: Mammalian Expression, Lentiviral
Growth in bacteria
  Bacterial resistance: Ampicillin, 100 μg/mL
  Growth temperature: 37°C
  Growth strain: NEB Stable
  Copy number: High Copy
Gene/Insert 1
  Gene/Insert name: S. pyogenes dCas9 with C-terminal fusion of murine Dnmt3A-Dnmt3L engineered fusion
  Species: M. musculus (mouse), Synthetic; Streptococcus pyogenes
  Insert size (bp): 5829
  Mutation: D10A and H840A in S.pyogenes Cas9
  Promoter: TRE3GV
  Tag / fusion protein: FLAG Tag (C terminal on insert)
  Cloning method: Gibson Cloning
  Sequencing primers: 5′ accagtttactccctatcagtgata
Gene/Insert 2
  Gene/Insert name: mCherry
  Species: Synthetic
  Insert size (bp): 708
  Promoter: hPGK
  Cloning method: Gibson Cloning
  Sequencing primers: 5′ caatagcggctgctcagcaggg
Terms and licenses: Academic/Nonprofit Terms; Industry Terms: Not Available to Industry
How to cite: TRE3GV-SpdCas9-Dnmt3A/3L-WT was a gift from Isaac Hilton (Addgene plasmid # 222502 ; http://n2t.net/addgene:222502 ; RRID:Addgene_222502)
